Addgene plasmid #107281: pCAG-eGFP-pA
Purpose: donor vector backbone with constitutive eGFP
Depositing lab: Knut Woltjen. Publication: Microhomology-assisted scarless genome editing in human iPSCs. Kim SI, Matsumoto T, Kagawa H, Nakamura M, Hirohata R, Ueno A, Ohishi M, Sakuma T, Soga T, Yamamoto T, Woltjen K. Nat Commun. 2018 Mar 5;9(1):939. doi: 10.1038/s41467-018-03044-y. PubMed 29507284.
Backbone
  Vector backbone: pBluescript
  Vector type: Mammalian Expression
Growth in bacteria
  Bacterial resistance: Ampicillin, 100 μg/mL
  Growth temperature: 37°C
  Growth strain: DH5alpha
  Copy number: High Copy
Gene/Insert
  Gene/Insert name: GFP
  Promoter: CAG
  Cloning method: Gateway Cloning
  Sequencing primers: 5′ pCAG-F; 3′ BGH-rev
Terms and licenses: Academic/Nonprofit Terms; Industry Terms: Not Available to Industry
How to cite: pCAG-eGFP-pA was a gift from Knut Woltjen (Addgene plasmid # 107281 ; http://n2t.net/addgene:107281 ; RRID:Addgene_107281)
