[The description below was written by a language model from this plasmid's Addgene catalogue record, the feature table of its GenBank file and pLannotate feature annotations shown in this document.]
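Description:
pCAG-eGFP-pA is a 5.8 kb mammalian expression plasmid built on a pBluescript backbone and described by its depositors as a donor vector backbone carrying a constitutive eGFP cassette. It is maintained in E. coli as a high-copy plasmid through a ColE1/pUC-type origin and selected with ampicillin via the bla (AmpR) gene and its native promoter. An f1 phage origin, remnants of the lacZα/lac promoter region, and flanking T7 and T3 promoters are retained from pBluescript. No mammalian selection marker is annotated, so the fluorescent reporter is the only means of following the plasmid in transfected cells.

The payload is a single expression unit. The composite CAG promoter (CMV immediate-early enhancer, chicken β-actin promoter and a chimeric chicken β-actin/rabbit β-globin intron) gives strong, broadly active transcription in mammalian cells. It drives the mammalian codon-optimised EGFP coding sequence, and the transcript is terminated by a bovine growth hormone polyadenylation signal. The EGFP open reading frame is bracketed by attB1 and attB2 sites, consistent with the recorded Gateway cloning method, in which recombination into a destination vector leaves these sites flanking the insert. Short pBluescript polylinker fragments sit on either side of the att sites. The small β-globin, SV40 promoter and lacI fragments reported by automated annotation are most likely vestiges of parental sequences rather than functional elements.

The associated work concerns microhomology-assisted scarless genome editing in human iPSCs. The record does not detail how the backbone is used there, and no homology arms or nuclease target sites are annotated. One plausible role for a backbone GFP cassette in a targeting donor is to reveal cells that have taken up the plasmid or retained or integrated vector sequences.
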