LOCUS       Exported 5801 bp ds-DNA circular SYN 12-MAY-2021
DEFINITION  donor vector backbone with constitutive eGFP.
ACCESSION   .
VERSION     .
KEYWORDS    pCAG-eGFP-pA
SOURCE      synthetic DNA construct
  ORGANISM  synthetic DNA construct
REFERENCE   1 (bases 1 to 5801)
  AUTHORS   Kim SI, Matsumoto T, Kagawa H, Nakamura M, Hirohata R, Ueno A,
            Ohishi M, Sakuma T, Soga T, Yamamoto T, Woltjen K
  TITLE     Microhomology-assisted scarless genome editing in human iPSCs.
  JOURNAL   Nat Commun. 2018 Mar 5;9(1):939. doi: 10.1038/s41467-018-03044-y.
  PUBMED    29507284
REFERENCE   2 (bases 1 to 5801)
  AUTHORS   .
  TITLE     Direct Submission
  JOURNAL   Exported May 12, 2021 from SnapGene Server 1.1.58
            http://www.snapgene.com
FEATURES             Location/Qualifiers
     source          1..5801
                     /organism="synthetic DNA construct"
                     /mol_type="other DNA"
     primer_bind     complement(130..151)
                     /label=F1ori-F
                     /note="F1 origin, forward primer"
     primer_bind     342..361
                     /label=F1ori-R
                     /note="F1 origin, reverse primer"
     primer_bind     575..597
                     /label=M13/pUC Forward
                     /note="In lacZ gene"
     primer_bind     589..606
                     /label=M13 Forward
                     /note="In lacZ gene. Also called M13-F20 or M13 (-21)
                     Forward"
     primer_bind     590..606
                     /label=M13 fwd
                     /note="common sequencing primer, one of multiple similar
                     variants"
     primer_bind     613..632
                     /label=T7
                     /note="T7 promoter, forward primer"
     promoter        613..631
                     /label=T7 promoter
                     /note="promoter for bacteriophage T7 RNA polymerase"
     enhancer        678..1057
                     /label=CMV enhancer
                     /note="human cytomegalovirus immediate early enhancer"
     promoter        1060..1335
                     /label=chicken beta-actin promoter
     intron          1336..2344
                     /label=chimeric intron
                     /note="chimera between introns from chicken beta-actin and
                     rabbit beta-globin"
     primer_bind     2268..2290
                     /label=pCAGGS-5
                     /note="Chimeric intron in CAG promoter, forward primer"
     primer_bind     2352..2371
                     /label=pCAG-F
                     /note="Rabbit beta-globin intron, for pCAG plasmids,
                     forward primer"
     protein_bind    2438..2462
                     /gene="mutant version of attB"
                     /label=attB1
                     /bound_moiety="BP Clonase(TM)"
                     /note="recombination site for the Gateway(R) BP reaction"
     CDS             2468..3184
                     /codon_start=1
                     /product="enhanced GFP"
                     /label=EGFP
                     /translation="MVSKGEELFTGVVPILVELDGDVNGHKFSVSGEGEGDATYGKLTL
                     KFICTTGKLPVPWPTLVTTLTYGVQCFSRYPDHMKQHDFFKSAMPEGYVQERTIFFKDD
                     GNYKTRAEVKFEGDTLVNRIELKGIDFKEDGNILGHKLEYNYNSHNVYIMADKQKNGIK
                     VNFKIRHNIEDGSVQLADHYQQNTPIGDGPVLLPDNHYLSTQSALSKDPNEKRDHMVLL
                     EFVTAAGITLGMDELYK"
     CDS             2468..3184
                     /codon_start=1
                     /product="the original enhanced GFP (Yang et al., 1996)"
                     /label=EGFP
                     /note="mammalian codon-optimized"
                     /translation="MVSKGEELFTGVVPILVELDGDVNGHKFSVSGEGEGDATYGKLTL
                     KFICTTGKLPVPWPTLVTTLTYGVQCFSRYPDHMKQHDFFKSAMPEGYVQERTIFFKDD
                     GNYKTRAEVKFEGDTLVNRIELKGIDFKEDGNILGHKLEYNYNSHNVYIMADKQKNGIK
                     VNFKIRHNIEDGSVQLADHYQQNTPIGDGPVLLPDNHYLSTQSALSKDPNEKRDHMVLL
                     EFVTAAGITLGMDELYK"
     primer_bind     complement(2513..2534)
                     /label=EGFP-N
                     /note="EGFP, reverse primer"
     primer_bind     complement(2774..2793)
                     /label=EXFP-R
                     /note="For distinguishing EGFP variants, reverse primer"
     primer_bind     3121..3142
                     /label=EGFP-C
                     /note="EGFP, forward primer"
     protein_bind    complement(3246..3270)
                     /gene="mutant version of attB"
                     /label=attB2
                     /bound_moiety="BP Clonase(TM)"
                     /note="recombination site for the Gateway(R) BP reaction"
     primer_bind     complement(3285..3301)
                     /label=KS primer
                     /note="common sequencing primer, one of multiple similar
                     variants"
     primer_bind     complement(3286..3302)
                     /label=pBluescriptKS
                     /note="For pBluescript vector"
     primer_bind     complement(3317..3334)
                     /label=BGH-rev
                     /note="Bovine growth hormone terminator, reverse primer.
                     Also called BGH reverse"
     polyA_signal    3323..3547
                     /label=bGH poly(A) signal
                     /note="bovine growth hormone polyadenylation signal"
     promoter        complement(3603..3621)
                     /label=T3 promoter
                     /note="promoter for bacteriophage T3 RNA polymerase"
     primer_bind     complement(3642..3658)
                     /label=M13 rev
                     /note="common sequencing primer, one of multiple similar
                     variants"
     primer_bind     complement(3642..3658)
                     /label=M13 Reverse
                     /note="In lacZ gene. Also called M13-rev"
     primer_bind     complement(3655..3677)
                     /label=M13/pUC Reverse
                     /note="In lacZ gene"
     protein_bind    3666..3682
                     /label=lac operator
                     /bound_moiety="lac repressor encoded by lacI"
                     /note="The lac repressor binds to the lac operator to
                     inhibit transcription in E. coli. This inhibition can be
                     relieved by adding lactose or
                     isopropyl-beta-D-thiogalactopyranoside (IPTG)."
     promoter        complement(3690..3720)
                     /label=lac promoter
                     /note="promoter for the E. coli lac operon"
     protein_bind    3735..3756
                     /label=CAP binding site
                     /bound_moiety="E. coli catabolite activator protein"
                     /note="CAP binding activates transcription in the presence
                     of cAMP."
     primer_bind     complement(3873..3890)
                     /label=L4440
                     /note="L4440 vector, forward primer"
     rep_origin      complement(4044..4632)
                     /direction=LEFT
                     /label=ori
                     /note="high-copy-number ColE1/pMB1/pBR322/pUC origin of
                     replication"
     primer_bind     complement(4124..4143)
                     /label=pBR322ori-F
                     /note="pBR322 origin, forward primer"
     CDS             complement(4803..5663)
                     /codon_start=1
                     /gene="bla"
                     /product="beta-lactamase"
                     /label=AmpR
                     /note="confers resistance to ampicillin, carbenicillin, and
                     related antibiotics"
                     /translation="MSIQHFRVALIPFFAAFCLPVFAHPETLVKVKDAEDQLGARVGYI
                     ELDLNSGKILESFRPEERFPMMSTFKVLLCGAVLSRIDAGQEQLGRRIHYSQNDLVEYS
                     PVTEKHLTDGMTVRELCSAAITMSDNTAANLLLTTIGGPKELTAFLHNMGDHVTRLDRW
                     EPELNEAIPNDERDTTMPVAMATTLRKLLTGELLTLASRQQLIDWMEADKVAGPLLRSA
                     LPAGWFIADKSGAGERGSRGIIAALGPDGKPSRIVVIYTTGSQATMDERNRQIAEIGAS
                     LIKHW"
     primer_bind     5426..5445
                     /label=Amp-R
                     /note="Ampicillin resistance gene, reverse primer"
     promoter        complement(5664..5768)
                     /gene="bla"
                     /label=AmpR promoter
     rep_origin      complement(5794..448)
                     /direction=LEFT
                     /label=f1 ori
                     /note="f1 bacteriophage origin of replication; arrow
                     indicates direction of (+) strand synthesis"
ORIGIN
        1 agcgttaata ttttgttaaa attcgcgtta aatttttgtt aaatcagctc attttttaac
       61 caataggccg aaatcggcaa aatcccttat aaatcaaaag aatagaccga gatagggttg
      121 agtgttgttc cagtttggaa caagagtcca ctattaaaga acgtggactc caacgtcaaa
      181 ggnnnnnnnn nnnnnnnnnn nnnnnnnnnn nnnnnnnnnn nnnnnnnnnn ntnnnnnnnn
      241 nnnnnnnnnn nnnnnnnnnn nnnnnnnnnn nnnnnnnnnn nnnnnnnnnn nnnnnnnnnn
      301 nnnnnnnnnn nnnnnnnnnn nnngnnnnnn nnnnnnnnnn nnnnnnnnnn nnnnnnnnnn
      361 nnnnnnnnnn nnnnnnnnnn nnnnnnnnnn nnnnnnnnnn nnnnnnnnnn nnnnnnnnnn
      421 nnnnnnnnnn nnnnnnnnnn nnnnnnnncc cattcgccat tcaggctgcg caactgttgg
      481 gaagggcgat cggtgcgggc ctcttcgcta ttacgccagc tggcgaaagg gggatgtgct
      541 gcaaggcgat taagttgggt aacgccaggg ttttcccagt cacgacgttg taaaacgacg
      601 gccagtgaat tgtaatacga ctcactatag ggcgaattgg gtaccggcca tgatggccga
      661 attaattcaa gctagtcgac attgattatt gactagttat taatagtaat caattacggg
      721 gtcattagtt catagcccat atatggagtt ccgcgttaca taacttacgg taaatggccc
      781 gcctggctga ccgcccaacg acccccgccc attgacgtca ataatgacgt atgttcccat
      841 agtaacgcca atagggactt tccattgacg tcaatgggtg gactatttac ggtaaactgc
      901 ccacttggca gtacatcaag tgtatcatat gccaagtacg ccccctattg acgtcaatga
      961 cggtaaatgg cccgcctggc attatgccca gtacatgacc ttatgggact ttcctacttg
     1021 gcagtacatc tacgtattag tcatcgctat taccatgggt cgaggtgagc cccacgttct
     1081 gcttcactct ccccatctcc cccccctccc cacccccaat tttgtattta tttatttttt
     1141 aattattttg tgcagcgatg ggggcggggg gggggggggc gcgcgccagg cggggcgggg
     1201 cggggcgagg ggcggggcgg ggcgaggcgg agaggtgcgg cggcagccaa tcagagcggc
     1261 gcgctccgaa agtttccttt tatggcgagg cggcggcggc ggcggcccta taaaaagcga
     1321 agcgcgcggc gggcgggagt cgctgcgttg ccttcgcccc gtgccccgct ccgcgccgcc
     1381 tcgcgccgcc cgccccggct ctgactgacc gcgttactcc cacaggtgag cgggcgggac
     1441 ggcccttctc ctccgggctg taattagcgc ttggtttaat gacggctcgt ttcttttctg
     1501 tggctgcgtg aaagccttaa agggctccgg gagggccctt tgtgcggggg ggagcggctc
     1561 ggggggtgcg tgcgtgtgtg tgtgcgtggg gagcgccgcg tgcggcccgc gctgcccggc
     1621 ggctgtgagc gctgcgggcg cggcgcgggg ctttgtgcgc tccgcgtgtg cgcgagggga
     1681 gcgcggccgg gggcggtgcc ccgcggtgcg ggggggctgc gaggggaaca aaggctgcgt
     1741 gcggggtgtg tgcgtggggg ggtgagcagg gggtgtgggc gcggcggtcg ggctgtaacc
     1801 cccccctgca cccccctccc cgagttgctg agcacggccc ggcttcgggt gcggggctcc
     1861 gtgcggggcg tggcgcgggg ctcgccgtgc cgggcggggg gtggcggcag gtgggggtgc
     1921 cgggcggggc ggggccgcct cgggccgggg agggctcggg ggaggggcgc ggcggccccg
     1981 gagcgccggc ggctgtcgag gcgcggcgag ccgcagccat tgccttttat ggtaatcgtg
     2041 cgagagggcg cagggacttc ctttgtccca aatctggcgg agccgaaatc tgggaggcgc
     2101 cgccgcaccc cctctagcgg gcgcgggcga agcggtgcgg cgccggcagg aaggaaatgg
     2161 gcggggaggg ccttcgtgcg tcgccgcgcc gccgtcccct tctccatctc cagcctcggg
     2221 gctgccgcag ggggacggct gccttcgggg gggacggggc agggcggggt tcggcttctg
     2281 gcgtgtgacc ggcggctcta gagcctctgc taaccatgtt catgccttct tctttttcct
     2341 acagctcctg ggcaacgtgc tggttattgt gctgtctcat cattttggca aagaattgga
     2401 tcctagtgga tcccccgggc tgcaggaatt cgatatcaca agtttgtaca aaaaagcagg
     2461 ctggaccatg gtgagcaagg gcgaggagct gttcaccggg gtggtgccca tcctggtcga
     2521 gctggacggc gacgtaaacg gccacaagtt cagcgtgtcc ggcgagggcg agggcgatgc
     2581 cacctacggc aagctgaccc tgaagttcat ctgcaccacc ggcaagctgc ccgtgccctg
     2641 gcccaccctc gtgaccaccc tgacctacgg cgtgcagtgc ttcagccgct accccgacca
     2701 catgaagcag cacgacttct tcaagtccgc catgcccgaa ggctacgtcc aggagcgcac
     2761 catcttcttc aaggacgacg gcaactacaa gacccgcgcc gaggtgaagt tcgagggcga
     2821 caccctggtg aaccgcatcg agctgaaggg catcgacttc aaggaggacg gcaacatcct
     2881 ggggcacaag ctggagtaca actacaacag ccacaacgtc tatatcatgg ccgacaagca
     2941 gaagaacggc atcaaggtga acttcaagat ccgccacaac atcgaggacg gcagcgtgca
     3001 gctcgccgac cactaccagc agaacacccc catcggcgac ggccccgtgc tgctgcccga
     3061 caaccactac ctgagcaccc agtccgccct gagcaaagac cccaacgaga agcgcgatca
     3121 catggtcctg ctggagttcg tgaccgccgc cgggatcact ctcggcatgg acgagctgta
     3181 caagggcggt ggaagatctg ggaattcaag gcctctcgag cctctagatt ctgcagccct
     3241 atagcaccca gctttcttgt acaaagtggt gatatcaagc ttatcgatac cgtcgacctc
     3301 gagggccgct gatcagcctc gactgtgcct tctagttgcc agccatctgt tgtttgcccc
     3361 tcccccgtgc cttccttgac cctggaaggt gccactccca ctgtcctttc ctaataaaat
     3421 gaggaaattg catcgcattg tctgagtagg tgtcattcta ttctgggggg tggggtgggg
     3481 caggacagca agggggagga ttgggaagac aatagcaggc atgctgggga tgcggtgggc
     3541 tctatggctt ctgaggcgga aagaaccagc tggggcttaa ttaagagctc cagcttttgt
     3601 tccctttagt gagggttaat ttcgagcttg gcgtaatcat ggtcatagct gtttcctgtg
     3661 tgaaattgtt atccgctcac aattccacac aacatacgag ccggaagcat aaagtgtaaa
     3721 gcctggggtg cctaatgagt gagctaactc acattaattg cgttgcgctc actgcccgct
     3781 ttccagtcgg gaaacctgtc gtgccagctg cattaatgaa tcggccaacg cgcggggaga
     3841 ggcggtttgc gtattgggcg ctcttccgct tcctcgctca ctgactcgct gcgctcggtc
     3901 gttcggctgc ggcgagcggt atcagctcac tcaaaggcgg taatacggtt atccacagaa
     3961 tcaggggata acgcaggaaa gaacatgtga gcaaaaggcc agcaaaaggc caggaaccgt
     4021 aaaaaggccg cgttgctggc gtttttccat aggctccgcc cccctgacga gcatcacaaa
     4081 aatcgacgct caagtcagag gtggcgaaac ccgacaggac tataaagata ccaggcgttt
     4141 ccccctggaa gctccctcgt gcgctctcct gttccgaccc tgccgcttac cggatacctg
     4201 tccgcctttc tcccttcggg aagcgtggcg ctttctcata gctcacgctg taggtatctc
     4261 agttcggtgt aggtcgttcg ctccaagctg ggctgtgtgc acgaaccccc cgttcagccc
     4321 gaccgctgcg ccttatccgg taactatcgt cttgagtcca acccggtaag acacgactta
     4381 tcgccactgg cagcagccac tggtaacagg attagcagag cgaggtatgt aggcggtgct
     4441 acagagttct tgaagtggtg gcctaactac ggctacacta gaaggacagt atttggtatc
     4501 tgcgctctgc tgaagccagt taccttcgga aaaagagttg gtagctcttg atccggcaaa
     4561 caaaccaccg ctggtagcgg tggttttttt gtttgcaagc agcagattac gcgcagaaaa
     4621 aaaggatctc aagaagatcc tttgatcttt tctacggggt ctgacgctca gtggaacgaa
     4681 aactcacgtt aagggatttt ggtcatgaga ttatcaaaaa ggatcttcac ctagatcctt
     4741 ttaaattaaa aatgaagttt taaatcaatc taaagtatat atgagtaaac ttggtctgac
     4801 agttaccaat gcttaatcag tgaggcacct atctcagcga tctgtctatt tcgttcatcc
     4861 atagttgcct gactccccgt cgtgtagata actacgatac gggagggctt accatctggc
     4921 cccagtgctg caatgatacc gcgagaccca cgctcaccgg ctccagattt atcagcaata
     4981 aaccagccag ccggaagggc cgagcgcaga agtggtcctg caactttatc cgcctccatc
     5041 cagtctatta attgttgccg ggaagctaga gtaagtagtt cgccagttaa tagtttgcgc
     5101 aacgttgttg ccattgctac aggcatcgtg gtgtcacgct cgtcgtttgg tatggcttca
     5161 ttcagctccg gttcccaacg atcaaggcga gttacatgat cccccatgtt gtgcaaaaaa
     5221 gcggttagct ccttcggtcc tccgatcgtt gtcagaagta agttggccgc agtgttatca
     5281 ctcatggtta tggcagcact gcataattct cttactgtca tgccatccgt aagatgcttt
     5341 tctgtgactg gtgagtactc aaccaagtca ttctgagaat agtgtatgcg gcgaccgagt
     5401 tgctcttgcc cggcgtcaat acgggataat accgcgccac atagcagaac tttaaaagtg
     5461 ctcatcattg gaaaacgttc ttcggggcga aaactctcaa ggatcttacc gctgttgaga
     5521 tccagttcga tgtaacccac tcgtgcaccc aactgatctt cagcatcttt tactttcacc
     5581 agcgtttctg ggtgagcaaa aacaggaagg caaaatgccg caaaaaaggg aataagggcg
     5641 acacggaaat gttgaatact catactcttc ctttttcaat attattgaag catttatcag
     5701 ggttattgtc tcatgagcgg atacatattt gaatgtattt agaaaaataa acaaataggg
     5761 gttccgcgca catttccccg aaaagtgcca cctaaattgt a
//
