Features (pLannotate 1.2.2; 22 found; start..end, strand, type, name):
     20..448     -  rep_origin     f1 ori (sequence partly withheld): f1 bacteriophage origin of replication; arrow indicates direction of (+) strand synthesis
    453..610     -  CDS            lacZα (fragment): LacZα fragment of β-galactosidase; lacZ fragment
    613..631     +  promoter       T7 promoter: promoter for bacteriophage T7 RNA polymerase
    678..1057    +  enhancer       CMV enhancer: human cytomegalovirus immediate early enhancer
   1060..1335    +  promoter       chicken β-actin promoter: No description available
   1336..2344    +  intron         chimeric intron: chimera between introns from chicken β-actin and rabbit β-globin
   2342..2404    +  CDS            HBB (fragment): HBB_LEPEU - Experimental evidence at protein level: Swiss-Prot protein existence level 1. Involved in oxygen transport from the lung to the various peripheral tissues. From Lepus europaeus (European hare).
   2403..2438    +  misc_feature   MCS (fragment): pBluescript multiple cloning site
   2438..2462    +  protein_bind   attB1: mutant version of attB; recombination site for the Gateway® BP reaction BP Clonase™
   2468..3184    +  CDS            EGFP: EGFP is a basic (constitutively fluorescent) green fluorescent protein published in 1996, derived from Aequorea victoria. It is reported to be a rapidly-maturing weak dimer with moderate acid sensitivity.
   3246..3270    -  protein_bind   attB2: mutant version of attB; recombination site for the Gateway® BP reaction BP Clonase™
   3271..3305    +  misc_feature   MCS (fragment): pBluescript multiple cloning site
   3323..3547    +  polyA_signal   bGH poly(A) signal: bovine growth hormone polyadenylation signal
   3551..3572    +  promoter       SV40 promoter (fragment): SV40 enhancer and early promoter
   3603..3621    -  promoter       T3 promoter: promoter for bacteriophage T3 RNA polymerase
   3666..3682    -  protein_bind   lac operator: The lac repressor binds to the lac operator to inhibit transcription in E. coli. This inhibition can be relieved by adding lactose or isopropyl-β-D-thiogalactopyranoside (IPTG). lac repressor encoded by lacI
   3690..3720    -  promoter       lac promoter: promoter for the E. coli lac operon
   3735..3756    -  protein_bind   CAP binding site: CAP binding activates transcription in the presence of cAMP. E. coli catabolite activator protein
   3769..3861    -  CDS            lacI (fragment): lac repressor; lacI; The lac repressor binds to the lac operator to inhibit transcription in E. coli. This inhibition can be relieved by adding lactose or isopropyl-β-D-thiogalactopyranoside (IPTG).
   4044..4632    -  rep_origin     ori: high-copy-number ColE1/pMB1/pBR322/pUC origin of replication
   4803..5663    -  CDS            AmpR: β-lactamase; bla; confers resistance to ampicillin, carbenicillin, and related antibiotics
   5664..5768    -  promoter       AmpR promoter: bla
>Addgene plasmid #107281 | pCAG-eGFP-pA | depositor full sequence | sequence record 205860 | pCAG-eGFP-pA sequence 5801 bps
AGCGTTAATATTTTGTTAAAATTCGCGTTAAATTTTTGTTAAATCAGCTCATTTTTTAACCAATAGGCCG
AAATCGGCAAAATCCCTTATAAATCAAAAGAATAGACCGAGATAGGGTTGAGTGTTGTTCCAGTTTGGAA
CAAGAGTCCACTATTAAAGAACGTGGACTCCAACGTCAAAGG
[49 nt withheld, positions 183-231]
T
[91 nt withheld, positions 233-323]
G
[124 nt withheld, positions 325-448]
CCCATTCGCCATTCAGGCTGCGCAACTGTTGGGAAGGGCGATCGGTGCGGGCCTCTTCGCTATTACGCCA
GCTGGCGAAAGGGGGATGTGCTGCAAGGCGATTAAGTTGGGTAACGCCAGGGTTTTCCCAGTCACGACGT
TGTAAAACGACGGCCAGTGAATTGTAATACGACTCACTATAGGGCGAATTGGGTACCGGCCATGATGGCC
GAATTAATTCAAGCTAGTCGACATTGATTATTGACTAGTTATTAATAGTAATCAATTACGGGGTCATTAG
TTCATAGCCCATATATGGAGTTCCGCGTTACATAACTTACGGTAAATGGCCCGCCTGGCTGACCGCCCAA
CGACCCCCGCCCATTGACGTCAATAATGACGTATGTTCCCATAGTAACGCCAATAGGGACTTTCCATTGA
CGTCAATGGGTGGACTATTTACGGTAAACTGCCCACTTGGCAGTACATCAAGTGTATCATATGCCAAGTA
CGCCCCCTATTGACGTCAATGACGGTAAATGGCCCGCCTGGCATTATGCCCAGTACATGACCTTATGGGA
CTTTCCTACTTGGCAGTACATCTACGTATTAGTCATCGCTATTACCATGGGTCGAGGTGAGCCCCACGTT
CTGCTTCACTCTCCCCATCTCCCCCCCCTCCCCACCCCCAATTTTGTATTTATTTATTTTTTAATTATTT
TGTGCAGCGATGGGGGCGGGGGGGGGGGGGGCGCGCGCCAGGCGGGGCGGGGCGGGGCGAGGGGCGGGGC
GGGGCGAGGCGGAGAGGTGCGGCGGCAGCCAATCAGAGCGGCGCGCTCCGAAAGTTTCCTTTTATGGCGA
GGCGGCGGCGGCGGCGGCCCTATAAAAAGCGAAGCGCGCGGCGGGCGGGAGTCGCTGCGTTGCCTTCGCC
CCGTGCCCCGCTCCGCGCCGCCTCGCGCCGCCCGCCCCGGCTCTGACTGACCGCGTTACTCCCACAGGTG
AGCGGGCGGGACGGCCCTTCTCCTCCGGGCTGTAATTAGCGCTTGGTTTAATGACGGCTCGTTTCTTTTC
TGTGGCTGCGTGAAAGCCTTAAAGGGCTCCGGGAGGGCCCTTTGTGCGGGGGGGAGCGGCTCGGGGGGTG
CGTGCGTGTGTGTGTGCGTGGGGAGCGCCGCGTGCGGCCCGCGCTGCCCGGCGGCTGTGAGCGCTGCGGG
CGCGGCGCGGGGCTTTGTGCGCTCCGCGTGTGCGCGAGGGGAGCGCGGCCGGGGGCGGTGCCCCGCGGTG
CGGGGGGGCTGCGAGGGGAACAAAGGCTGCGTGCGGGGTGTGTGCGTGGGGGGGTGAGCAGGGGGTGTGG
GCGCGGCGGTCGGGCTGTAACCCCCCCCTGCACCCCCCTCCCCGAGTTGCTGAGCACGGCCCGGCTTCGG
GTGCGGGGCTCCGTGCGGGGCGTGGCGCGGGGCTCGCCGTGCCGGGCGGGGGGTGGCGGCAGGTGGGGGT
GCCGGGCGGGGCGGGGCCGCCTCGGGCCGGGGAGGGCTCGGGGGAGGGGCGCGGCGGCCCCGGAGCGCCG
GCGGCTGTCGAGGCGCGGCGAGCCGCAGCCATTGCCTTTTATGGTAATCGTGCGAGAGGGCGCAGGGACT
TCCTTTGTCCCAAATCTGGCGGAGCCGAAATCTGGGAGGCGCCGCCGCACCCCCTCTAGCGGGCGCGGGC
GAAGCGGTGCGGCGCCGGCAGGAAGGAAATGGGCGGGGAGGGCCTTCGTGCGTCGCCGCGCCGCCGTCCC
CTTCTCCATCTCCAGCCTCGGGGCTGCCGCAGGGGGACGGCTGCCTTCGGGGGGGACGGGGCAGGGCGGG
GTTCGGCTTCTGGCGTGTGACCGGCGGCTCTAGAGCCTCTGCTAACCATGTTCATGCCTTCTTCTTTTTC
CTACAGCTCCTGGGCAACGTGCTGGTTATTGTGCTGTCTCATCATTTTGGCAAAGAATTGGATCCTAGTG
GATCCCCCGGGCTGCAGGAATTCGATATCACAAGTTTGTACAAAAAAGCAGGCTGGACCATGGTGAGCAA
GGGCGAGGAGCTGTTCACCGGGGTGGTGCCCATCCTGGTCGAGCTGGACGGCGACGTAAACGGCCACAAG
TTCAGCGTGTCCGGCGAGGGCGAGGGCGATGCCACCTACGGCAAGCTGACCCTGAAGTTCATCTGCACCA
CCGGCAAGCTGCCCGTGCCCTGGCCCACCCTCGTGACCACCCTGACCTACGGCGTGCAGTGCTTCAGCCG
CTACCCCGACCACATGAAGCAGCACGACTTCTTCAAGTCCGCCATGCCCGAAGGCTACGTCCAGGAGCGC
ACCATCTTCTTCAAGGACGACGGCAACTACAAGACCCGCGCCGAGGTGAAGTTCGAGGGCGACACCCTGG
TGAACCGCATCGAGCTGAAGGGCATCGACTTCAAGGAGGACGGCAACATCCTGGGGCACAAGCTGGAGTA
CAACTACAACAGCCACAACGTCTATATCATGGCCGACAAGCAGAAGAACGGCATCAAGGTGAACTTCAAG
ATCCGCCACAACATCGAGGACGGCAGCGTGCAGCTCGCCGACCACTACCAGCAGAACACCCCCATCGGCG
ACGGCCCCGTGCTGCTGCCCGACAACCACTACCTGAGCACCCAGTCCGCCCTGAGCAAAGACCCCAACGA
GAAGCGCGATCACATGGTCCTGCTGGAGTTCGTGACCGCCGCCGGGATCACTCTCGGCATGGACGAGCTG
TACAAGGGCGGTGGAAGATCTGGGAATTCAAGGCCTCTCGAGCCTCTAGATTCTGCAGCCCTATAGCACC
CAGCTTTCTTGTACAAAGTGGTGATATCAAGCTTATCGATACCGTCGACCTCGAGGGCCGCTGATCAGCC
TCGACTGTGCCTTCTAGTTGCCAGCCATCTGTTGTTTGCCCCTCCCCCGTGCCTTCCTTGACCCTGGAAG
GTGCCACTCCCACTGTCCTTTCCTAATAAAATGAGGAAATTGCATCGCATTGTCTGAGTAGGTGTCATTC
TATTCTGGGGGGTGGGGTGGGGCAGGACAGCAAGGGGGAGGATTGGGAAGACAATAGCAGGCATGCTGGG
GATGCGGTGGGCTCTATGGCTTCTGAGGCGGAAAGAACCAGCTGGGGCTTAATTAAGAGCTCCAGCTTTT
GTTCCCTTTAGTGAGGGTTAATTTCGAGCTTGGCGTAATCATGGTCATAGCTGTTTCCTGTGTGAAATTG
TTATCCGCTCACAATTCCACACAACATACGAGCCGGAAGCATAAAGTGTAAAGCCTGGGGTGCCTAATGA
GTGAGCTAACTCACATTAATTGCGTTGCGCTCACTGCCCGCTTTCCAGTCGGGAAACCTGTCGTGCCAGC
TGCATTAATGAATCGGCCAACGCGCGGGGAGAGGCGGTTTGCGTATTGGGCGCTCTTCCGCTTCCTCGCT
CACTGACTCGCTGCGCTCGGTCGTTCGGCTGCGGCGAGCGGTATCAGCTCACTCAAAGGCGGTAATACGG
TTATCCACAGAATCAGGGGATAACGCAGGAAAGAACATGTGAGCAAAAGGCCAGCAAAAGGCCAGGAACC
GTAAAAAGGCCGCGTTGCTGGCGTTTTTCCATAGGCTCCGCCCCCCTGACGAGCATCACAAAAATCGACG
CTCAAGTCAGAGGTGGCGAAACCCGACAGGACTATAAAGATACCAGGCGTTTCCCCCTGGAAGCTCCCTC
GTGCGCTCTCCTGTTCCGACCCTGCCGCTTACCGGATACCTGTCCGCCTTTCTCCCTTCGGGAAGCGTGG
CGCTTTCTCATAGCTCACGCTGTAGGTATCTCAGTTCGGTGTAGGTCGTTCGCTCCAAGCTGGGCTGTGT
GCACGAACCCCCCGTTCAGCCCGACCGCTGCGCCTTATCCGGTAACTATCGTCTTGAGTCCAACCCGGTA
AGACACGACTTATCGCCACTGGCAGCAGCCACTGGTAACAGGATTAGCAGAGCGAGGTATGTAGGCGGTG
CTACAGAGTTCTTGAAGTGGTGGCCTAACTACGGCTACACTAGAAGAACAGTATTTGGTATCTGCGCTCT
GCTGAAGCCAGTTACCTTCGGAAAAAGAGTTGGTAGCTCTTGATCCGGCAAACAAACCACCGCTGGTAGC
GGTGGTTTTTTTGTTTGCAAGCAGCAGATTACGCGCAGAAAAAAAGGATCTCAAGAAGATCCTTTGATCT
TTTCTACGGGGTCTGACGCTCAGTGGAACGAAAACTCACGTTAAGGGATTTTGGTCATGAGATTATCAAA
AAGGATCTTCACCTAGATCCTTTTAAATTAAAAATGAAGTTTTAAATCAATCTAAAGTATATATGAGTAA
ACTTGGTCTGACAGTTACCAATGCTTAATCAGTGAGGCACCTATCTCAGCGATCTGTCTATTTCGTTCAT
CCATAGTTGCCTGACTCCCCGTCGTGTAGATAACTACGATACGGGAGGGCTTACCATCTGGCCCCAGTGC
TGCAATGATACCGCGAGACCCACGCTCACCGGCTCCAGATTTATCAGCAATAAACCAGCCAGCCGGAAGG
GCCGAGCGCAGAAGTGGTCCTGCAACTTTATCCGCCTCCATCCAGTCTATTAATTGTTGCCGGGAAGCTA
GAGTAAGTAGTTCGCCAGTTAATAGTTTGCGCAACGTTGTTGCCATTGCTACAGGCATCGTGGTGTCACG
CTCGTCGTTTGGTATGGCTTCATTCAGCTCCGGTTCCCAACGATCAAGGCGAGTTACATGATCCCCCATG
TTGTGCAAAAAAGCGGTTAGCTCCTTCGGTCCTCCGATCGTTGTCAGAAGTAAGTTGGCCGCAGTGTTAT
CACTCATGGTTATGGCAGCACTGCATAATTCTCTTACTGTCATGCCATCCGTAAGATGCTTTTCTGTGAC
TGGTGAGTACTCAACCAAGTCATTCTGAGAATAGTGTATGCGGCGACCGAGTTGCTCTTGCCCGGCGTCA
ATACGGGATAATACCGCGCCACATAGCAGAACTTTAAAAGTGCTCATCATTGGAAAACGTTCTTCGGGGC
GAAAACTCTCAAGGATCTTACCGCTGTTGAGATCCAGTTCGATGTAACCCACTCGTGCACCCAACTGATC
TTCAGCATCTTTTACTTTCACCAGCGTTTCTGGGTGAGCAAAAACAGGAAGGCAAAATGCCGCAAAAAAG
GGAATAAGGGCGACACGGAAATGTTGAATACTCATACTCTTCCTTTTTCAATATTATTGAAGCATTTATC
AGGGTTATTGTCTCATGAGCGGATACATATTTGAATGTATTTAGAAAAATAAACAAATAGGGGTTCCGCG
CACATTTCCCCGAAAAGTGCCACCTAAATTGTA
