>Addgene plasmid #107281 | pCAG-eGFP-pA | addgene partial sequence | sequence record 205859 | Addgene Partial NGS Result
TCTAGAGCCTCTGCTAACCATGTTCATGCCTTCTTCTTTTTCCTACAGCTCCTGGGCAACGTGCTGGTTA
TTGTGCTGTCTCATCATTTTGGCAAAGAATTGGATCCTAGTGGATCCCCCGGGCTGCAGGAATTCGATAT
CACAAGTTTGTACAAAAAAGCAGGCTGGACCATGGTGAGCAAGGGCGAGGAGCTGTTCACCGGGGTGGTG
CCCATCCTGGTCGAGCTGGACGGCGACGTAAACGGCCACAAGTTCAGCGTGTCCGGCGAGGGCGAGGGCG
ATGCCACCTACGGCAAGCTGACCCTGAAGTTCATCTGCACCACCGGCAAGCTGCCCGTGCCCTGGCCCAC
CCTCGTGACCACCCTGACCTACGGCGTGCAGTGCTTCAGCCGCTACCCCGACCACATGAAGCAGCACGAC
TTCTTCAAGTCCGCCATGCCCGAAGGCTACGTCCAGGAGCGCACCATCTTCTTCAAGGACGACGGCAACT
ACAAGACCCGCGCCGAGGTGAAGTTCGAGGGCGACACCCTGGTGAACCGCATCGAGCTGAAGGGCATCGA
CTTCAAGGAGGACGGCAACATCCTGGGGCACAAGCTGGAGTACAACTACAACAGCCACAACGTCTATATC
ATGGCCGACAAGCAGAAGAACGGCATCAAGGTGAACTTCAAGATCCGCCACAACATCGAGGACGGCAGCG
TGCAGCTCGCCGACCACTACCAGCAGAACACCCCCATCGGCGACGGCCCCGTGCTGCTGCCCGACAACCA
CTACCTGAGCACCCAGTCCGCCCTGAGCAAAGACCCCAACGAGAAGCGCGATCACATGGTCCTGCTGGAG
TTCGTGACCGCCGCCGGGATCACTCTCGGCATGGACGAGCTGTACAAGGGCGGTGGAAGATCTGGGAATT
CAAGGCCTCTCGAGCCTCTAGATTCTGCAGCCCTATAGCACCCAGCTTTCTTGTACAAAGTGGTGATATC
AAGCTTATCGATACCGTCGACCTCGAGGGCCGCTGATCAGCCTCGACTGTGCCTTCTAGTTGCCAGCCAT
CTGTTGTTTGCCCCTCCCCCGTGCCTTCCTTGACCCTGGAAGGTGCCACTCCCACTGTCCTTTCCTAATA
AAATGAGGAAATTGCATCGCATTGTCTGAGTAGGTGTCATTCTATTCTGGGGGGTGGGGTGGGGCAGGAC
AGCAAGGGGGAGGATTGGGAAGACAATAGCAGGCATGCTGGGGATGCGGTGGGCTCTATGGCTTCTGAGG
CGGAAAGAACCAGCTGGGGCTTAATTAAGAGCTCCAGCTTTTGTTCCCTTTAGTGAGGGTTAATTTCGAG
CTTGGCGTAATCATGGTCATAGCTGTTTCCTGTGTGAAATTGTTATCCGCTCACAATTCCACACAACATA
CGAGCCGGAAGCATAAAGTGTAAAGCCTGGGGTGCCTAATGAGTGAGCTAACTCACATTAATTGCGTTGC
GCTCACTGCCCGCTTTCCAGTCGGGAAACCTGTCGTGCCAGCTGCATTAATGAATCGGCCAACGCGCGGG
GAGAGGCGGTTTGCGTATTGGGCGCTCTTCCGCTTCCTCGCTCACTGACTCGCTGCGCTCGGTCGTTCGG
CTGCGGCGAGCGGTATCAGCTCACTCAAAGGCGGTAATACGGTTATCCACAGAATCAGGGGATAACGCAG
GAAAGAACATGTGAGCAAAAGGCCAGCAAAAGGCCAGGAACCGTAAAAAGGCCGCGTTGCTGGCGTTTTT
CCATAGGCTCCGCCCCCCTGACGAGCATCACAAAAATCGACGCTCAAGTCAGAGGTGGCGAAACCCGACA
GGACTATAAAGATACCAGGCGTTTCCCCCTGGAAGCTCCCTCGTGCGCTCTCCTGTTCCGACCCTGCCGC
TTACCGGATACCTGTCCGCCTTTCTCCCTTCGGGAAGCGTGGCGCTTTCTCATAGCTCACGCTGTAGGTA
TCTCAGTTCGGTGTAGGTCGTTCGCTCCAAGCTGGGCTGTGTGCACGAACCCCCCGTTCAGCCCGACCGC
TGCGCCTTATCCGGTAACTATCGTCTTGAGTCCAACCCGGTAAGACACGACTTATCGCCACTGGCAGCAG
CCACTGGTAACAGGATTAGCAGAGCGAGGTATGTAGGCGGTGCTACAGAGTTCTTGAAGTGGTGGCCTAA
CTACGGCTACACTAGAAGAACAGTATTTGGTATCTGCGCTCTGCTGAAGCCAGTTACCTTCGGAAAAAGA
GTTGGTAGCTCTTGATCCGGCAAACAAACCACCGCTGGTAGCGGTGGTTTTTTTGTTTGCAAGCAGCAGA
TTACGCGCAGAAAAAAAGGATCTCAAGAAGATCCTTTGATCTTTTCTACGGGGTCTGACGCTCAGTGGAA
CGAAAACTCACGTTAAGGGATTTTGGTCATGAGATTATCAAAAAGGATCTTCACCTAGATCCTTTTAAAT
TAAAAATGAAGTTTTAAATCAATCTAAAGTATATATGAGTAAACTTGGTCTGACAGTTACCAATGCTTAA
TCAGTGAGGCACCTATCTCAGCGATCTGTCTATTTCGTTCATCCATAGTTGCCTGACTCCCCGTCGTGTA
GATAACTACGATACGGGAGGGCTTACCATCTGGCCCCAGTGCTGCAATGATACCGCGAGACCCACGCTCA
CCGGCTCCAGATTTATCAGCAATAAACCAGCCAGCCGGAAGGGCCGAGCGCAGAAGTGGTCCTGCAACTT
TATCCGCCTCCATCCAGTCTATTAATTGTTGCCGGGAAGCTAGAGTAAGTAGTTCGCCAGTTAATAGTTT
GCGCAACGTTGTTGCCATTGCTACAGGCATCGTGGTGTCACGCTCGTCGTTTGGTATGGCTTCATTCAGC
TCCGGTTCCCAACGATCAAGGCGAGTTACATGATCCCCCATGTTGTGCAAAAAAGCGGTTAGCTCCTTCG
GTCCTCCGATCGTTGTCAGAAGTAAGTTGGCCGCAGTGTTATCACTCATGGTTATGGCAGCACTGCATAA
TTCTCTTACTGTCATGCCATCCGTAAGATGCTTTTCTGTGACTGGTGAGTACTCAACCAAGTCATTCTGA
GAATAGTGTATGCGGCGACCGAGTTGCTCTTGCCCGGCGTCAATACGGGATAATACCGCGCCACATAGCA
GAACTTTAAAAGTGCTCATCATTGGAAAACGTTCTTCGGGGCGAAAACTCTCAAGGATCTTACCGCTGTT
GAGATCCAGTTCGATGTAACCCACTCGTGCACCCAACTGATCTTCAGCATCTTTTACTTTCACCAGCGTT
TCTGGGTGAGCAAAAACAGGAAGGCAAAATGCCGCAAAAAAGGGAATAAGGGCGACACGGAAATGTTGAA
TACTCATACTCTTCCTTTTTCAATATTATTGAAGCATTTATCAGGGTTATTGTCTCATGAGCGGATACAT
ATTTGAATGTATTTAGAAAAATAAACAAATAGGGGTTCCGCGCACATTTCCCCGAAAAGTGCCACCTAAA
TTGTAAGCGTTAATATTTTGTTAAAATTCGCGTTAAATTTTTGTTAAATCAGCTCATTTTTTAACCAATA
GGCCGAAATCGGCAAAATCCCTTATAAATCAAAAGAATAGACCGAGATAGGGTTGAGTGTTGTTCCAGTT
TGGAACAAGAGTCCACTATTAAAGAACGTGGACTCCAACGTCAAAGG
[49 nt withheld, positions 3688-3736]
T
[91 nt withheld, positions 3738-3828]
G
[124 nt withheld, positions 3830-3953]
CCCATTCGCCATTCAGGCTGCGCAACTGTTGGGAAGGGCGATCGGTGCGGGCCTCTTCGCTATTACGCCA
GCTGGCGAAAGGGGGATGTGCTGCAAGGCGATTAAGTTGGGTAACGCCAGGGTTTTCCCAGTCACGACGT
TGTAAAACGACGGCCAGTGAATTGTAATACGACTCACTATAGGGCGAATTGGGTACCGGCCATGATGGCC
GAATTAATTCAAGCTAGTC
